Addgene plasmid #92289: pMCh-646
Purpose: Plasmid for expression of NHA-tagged Drosophila melanogaster GW182 CED 7W7A with seven mutated W-motifs in D. melanogaster cells
Depositing lab: Marina Chekulaeva & Witold Filipowicz. Depositing organization: Friedrich Miescher Institute for Biomedical Research. Publication: miRNA repression involves GW182-mediated recruitment of CCR4-NOT through conserved W-containing motifs. Chekulaeva M, Mathys H, Zipprich JT, Attig J, Colic M, Parker R, Filipowicz W. Nat Struct Mol Biol. 2011 Oct 7;18(11):1218-26. doi: 10.1038/nsmb.2166. PubMed 21984184.
Backbone
  Vector backbone: pAC5.1-NHA
  Backbone size w/o insert (bp): 5455
  Total vector size (bp): 6295
  Vector type: Insect Expression
Growth in bacteria
  Bacterial resistance: Ampicillin, 100 μg/mL
  Growth temperature: 37°C
  Growth strain: DH5alpha
  Copy number: High Copy
Gene/Insert
  Gene/Insert name: dGW182 CED 7W7A (alt name: Gawky)
  Species: D. melanogaster (fly)
  Insert size (bp): 840
  Mutation: dGW182 CED: aa 940-1215 with the following point mutations: W942A; W1024A; W1037A; W1051A; W1092A; W1107A; W1114A
  GenBank ID: NM_166783.2
  Entrez Gene: gw (a.k.a. Dmel_CG31992, CG11484, CG31992, CG9905, Dmel\CG31992, GQ182, GW, GW182, Gw, Gw182, anon-EST:Posey205, dGW182, gw182)
  Promoter: Ac5
  Tag / fusion protein: NHA (N terminal on backbone)
  Cloning method: Restriction Enzyme; 5′ cloning site SbfI (not destroyed); 3′ cloning site NotI (not destroyed)
  Sequencing primers: 5′ ACA CAA AGC CGC TCC ATC AG; 3′ CCT TAG AAG GCA CAG TCG AGG
Terms and licenses: Academic/Nonprofit Terms; Industry Terms: Not Available to Industry
How to cite: pMCh-646 was a gift from Marina Chekulaeva & Witold Filipowicz (Addgene plasmid # 92289 ; http://n2t.net/addgene:92289 ; RRID:Addgene_92289)
