[The description below was written by a language model from this plasmid's Addgene catalogue record and pLannotate feature annotations shown in this document.]
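Description:
pMCh-646 is an insect-cell expression plasmid built on the pAC5.1-NHA backbone, designed to produce a mutant fragment of Drosophila melanogaster GW182 (Gawky, gene gw) in cultured fly cells. It is maintained in E. coli through a high-copy ColE1/pUC-type origin and selected with ampicillin via the bla gene and its own promoter. The annotation also picks up a tetracycline-resistance fragment and a short SV40 large T antigen fragment, which appear to be non-functional backbone remnants. No selection marker for insect cells is annotated. The catalogue lists a total size of 6,295 bp, slightly larger than the 6,275 nt sequenced record.

Expression is driven by the constitutive Drosophila actin 5C (Ac5) promoter. Downstream lie a fragment of the bacteriophage lambda N protein and an HA epitope, which together make up the N-terminal "NHA" tag supplied by the backbone. The lambda N peptide is commonly used to tether a fusion protein to reporter mRNAs carrying boxB hairpins, while HA allows immunodetection. Fused to this tag, between retained SbfI and NotI sites, is the roughly 840 bp insert encoding the GW182 CED region, amino acids 940–1215, with seven tryptophans in W-containing motifs changed to alanine (W942A, W1024A, W1037A, W1051A, W1092A, W1107A, W1114A). A backbone V5 tag sequence follows the insert, though the record does not say whether it is translated, and an SV40 polyadenylation signal ends the transcription unit.

The associated study concerns GW182-mediated recruitment of the CCR4-NOT deadenylase complex through conserved W motifs during miRNA repression. This 7W7A construct most likely serves as a loss-of-function comparison to the wild-type CED in that context.
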