Features (pLannotate 1.2.2; 11 found; start..end, strand, type, name):
   1052..1156    +  promoter       AmpR promoter: bla
   1157..2017    +  CDS            AmpR: β-lactamase; bla; confers resistance to ampicillin, carbenicillin, and related antibiotics
   2188..2776    +  rep_origin     ori: high-copy-number ColE1/pMB1/pBR322/pUC origin of replication
   2822..3269    -  CDS            TcR (fragment): tetracycline efflux protein; tet; confers resistance to tetracycline
   3270..3354    +  CDS            large T antigen (fragment): large T antigen from SV40 (simian virus 40)
   3377..3511    +  polyA_signal   SV40 poly(A) signal: SV40 polyadenylation signal
   3611..3652    -  CDS            V5 tag: epitope tag from simian virus 5
   3727..4518    -  CDS            gw (fragment): GAWKY_DROME - Also known as GW182 From Drosophila melanogaster (Fruit fly).
   4528..4554    -  CDS            3xHA (fragment): three tandem HA epitope tags
   4582..4647    -  CDS            N (fragment): REGN_LAMBD - Experimental evidence at protein level: Swiss-Prot protein existence level 1. Plays a role as a transcriptional antitermination factor that allows the virus to initiate its lytic phase. Activates expression of the delayed viral early genes by modifying host RNA polymerase (RNAP) into a form that is resistant to termination signals. This antitermination function requires the host NusA protein which serves to stabilize the interaction between antitermination protein N and host RNA polymerase. From Escherichia phage lambda (Bacteriophage lambda).
   4668..902     -  promoter       Ac5 promoter (across the origin): Drosophila melanogaster actin 5C promoter
>Addgene plasmid #92289 | pMCh-646 | addgene full sequence | sequence record 194379 | Addgene NGS Result
GCCCCACCCTTCCTTCCGCTGCCCCGCACCCCTTTCCTTCCACTACCGTTTTGCCGCATTTGGTATTGCC
ATCTCGCTTTTTTGGCTTTACTTTGCTTTTTGAATAAGCCAAGAAACTGAAATCAAAGCGGACAGTCCGA
AAATTGAATATTCCAAAAAACAACAATTGCACATGCACTGCGTTCGGCAAAAGACGCAGAAATTCAAGCC
TTTTGGTCTGGCATCATCTTAAAATATCATCAGTATCATCATTGCCATTATAAATACATAAGAAAATGAG
AATACATTAAAGGTATATACATACAATCTTTGTCATAGTCAACATATTTTGCAACAAAATTATCTATAGA
TAACATGTTTTTGTAGAAAATTCCACTAACTGATTTTCGTATAAATACAAATTATTCTCATTCTTCAAAA
TACTCGCCGACGTCATCGCGAAATTCCTCAGCATTCTTCGACAAATGAAGAGAGACAGCGAGTGACACAA
TCTTATCTTGCCGACGAGTCTTTGAAAATGGCCCCGGGTAACGGTGAAAAACATATAGCCAAGAATGGAG
CGATCGCCAGGCGATGGAAATTGGCTTCAAATTGCTCCGAATATGGCCAGTTGGTCAGTTGGCATTGGAT
TGTGGAGAGATACTAGATCAGCTCGTTCTCCTTCTCCTCCGCATTCTCCTACTCCGCCCGAAGACGCTTC
TTTGATCGCTTCTTTCTCGAATGTGTACATATTCATTATGTATTTGGTGTTTGGCGACGATCAGCCAGCT
TTAATGGCCATAAAACGTGTCTTGGTTTGTGGGCCACATAACAGGCAGCGAGATCTGGAAAAATGATGTG
ACAGTGGAAATGAGAAGTAGGTGCATCTGCAAAGATTTGATTCAGAGTTGATGCCATTCATGATTTTTTT
TTAGAAGTATCATTTGTGTTTTTAGAATATAGAATTAATTCTTGAAGACGAAAGGGCCTCGTGATACGCC
TATTTTTATAGGTTAATGTCATGATAATAATGGTTTCTTAGACGTCAGGTGGCACTTTTCGGGGAAATGT
GCGCGGAACCCCTATTTGTTTATTTTTCTAAATACATTCAAATATGTATCCGCTCATGAGACAATAACCC
TGATAAATGCTTCAATAATATTGAAAAAGGAAGAGTATGAGTATTCAACATTTCCGTGTCGCCCTTATTC
CCTTTTTTGCGGCATTTTGCCTTCCTGTTTTTGCTCACCCAGAAACGCTGGTGAAAGTAAAAGATGCTGA
AGATCAGTTGGGTGCACGAGTGGGTTACATCGAACTGGATCTCAACAGCGGTAAGATCCTTGAGAGTTTT
CGCCCCGAAGAACGTTTTCCAATGATGAGCACTTTTAAAGTTCTGCTATGTGGCGCGGTATTATCCCGTG
TTGACGCCGGGCAAGAGCAACTCGGTCGCCGCATACACTATTCTCAGAATGACTTGGTTGAGTACTCACC
AGTCACAGAAAAGCATCTTACGGATGGCATGACAGTAAGAGAATTATGCAGTGCTGCCATAACCATGAGT
GATAACACTGCGGCCAACTTACTTCTGACAACGATCGGAGGACCGAAGGAGCTAACCGCTTTTTTGCACA
ACATGGGGGATCATGTAACTCGCCTTGATCGTTGGGAACCGGAGCTGAATGAAGCCATACCAAACGACGA
GCGTGACACCACGATGCCTGCAGCAATGGCAACAACGTTGCGCAAACTATTAACTGGCGAACTACTTACT
CTAGCTTCCCGGCAACAATTAATAGACTGGATGGAGGCGGATAAAGTTGCAGGACCACTTCTGCGCTCGG
CCCTTCCGGCTGGCTGGTTTATTGCTGATAAATCTGGAGCCGGTGAGCGTGGGTCTCGCGGTATCATTGC
AGCACTGGGGCCAGATGGTAAGCCCTCCCGTATCGTAGTTATCTACACGACGGGGAGTCAGGCAACTATG
GATGAACGAAATAGACAGATCGCTGAGATAGGTGCCTCACTGATTAAGCATTGGTAACTGTCAGACCAAG
TTTACTCATATATACTTTAGATTGATTTAAAACTTCATTTTTAATTTAAAAGGATCTAGGTGAAGATCCT
TTTTGATAATCTCATGACCAAAATCCCTTAACGTGAGTTTTCGTTCCACTGAGCGTCAGACCCCGTAGAA
AAGATCAAAGGATCTTCTTGAGATCCTTTTTTTCTGCGCGTAATCTGCTGCTTGCAAACAAAAAAACCAC
CGCTACCAGCGGTGGTTTGTTTGCCGGATCAAGAGCTACCAACTCTTTTTCCGAAGGTAACTGGCTTCAG
CAGAGCGCAGATACCAAATACTGTCCTTCTAGTGTAGCCGTAGTTAGGCCACCACTTCAAGAACTCTGTA
GCACCGCCTACATACCTCGCTCTGCTAATCCTGTTACCAGTGGCTGCTGCCAGTGGCGATAAGTCGTGTC
TTACCGGGTTGGACTCAAGACGATAGTTACCGGATAAGGCGCAGCGGTCGGGCTGAACGGGGGGTTCGTG
CACACAGCCCAGCTTGGAGCGAACGACCTACACCGAACTGAGATACCTACAGCGTGAGCTATGAGAAAGC
GCCACGCTTCCCGAAGGGAGAAAGGCGGACAGGTATCCGGTAAGCGGCAGGGTCGGAACAGGAGAGCGCA
CGAGGGAGCTTCCAGGGGGAAACGCCTGGTATCTTTATAGTCCTGTCGGGTTTCGCCACCTCTGACTTGA
GCGTCGATTTTTGTGATGCTCGTCAGGGGGGCGGAGCCTATGGAAAAACGCCAGCAACGCGGCCTTTTTA
CGGTTCCTGGCCTTTTGCTGGCCTTGAAGCTGTCCCTGATGGTCGTCATCTACCTGCCTGGACAGCATGG
CCTGCAACGCGGGCATCCCGATGCCGCCGGAAGCGAGAAGAATCATAATGGGGAAGGCCATCCAGCCTCG
CGTCGCGAACGCCAGCAAGACGTAGCCCAGCGCGTCGGCCGCCATGCCGGCGATAATGGCCTGCTTCTCG
CCGAAACGTTTGGTGGCGGGACCAGTGACGAAGGCTTGAGCGAGGGCGTGCAAGATTCCGAATACCGCAA
GCGACAGGCCGATCATCGTCGCGCTCCAGCGAAAGCGGTCCTCGCCGAAAATGACCCAGAGCGCTGCCGG
CACCTGTCCTACGAGTTGCATGATAAAGAAGACAGTCATAAGTGCGGCGACGATAGTCATGCCCCGCGCC
CACCGGAAGGAGCTGACTGGGTTGAAGGCTCTCAAGGGCATCGGTCGACTGATCATAATCAGCCATACCA
CATTTGTAGAGGTTTTACTTGCTTTAAAAAACCTCCCACACCTCCCCCTGAACCTGAAACATAAAATGAA
TGCAATTGTTGTTGTTAACTTGTTTATTGCAGCTTATAATGGTTACAAATAAAGCAATAGCATCACAAAT
TTCACAAATAAAGCATTTTTTTCACTGCATTCTAGTTGTGGTTTGTCCAAACTCATCAATGTATCTTATC
ATGTCTGGATCCTCGATCGAGGCTGATCAGCGAGCTCAGGCCTTAGAAGGCACAGTCGAGGCTGATCAGC
GGGTTTAAACTCAATGGTGATGGTGATGATGACCGGTACGCGTAGAATCGAGACCGAGGAGAGGGTTAGG
GATAGGCTTACCTTCGAACCGCGGGCCCTCTAGACTCGAGCGGCCGCTTAGTTGCCACCACTAGTTCCAC
TAGAGCTTGTAGAGGAAGGAGTTTGTGGTAAGTGCTGCATAATGCTTTGCACCTCGTTCTCGCTGGGAGA
TTCAGCAAATATTGTGGTGTTGGCGAGGACACAGTTGTTTAACGCCATTTGCGCCTTGTTCGCCTCCTCA
CGAGTAGTATATTTACATAAGGCAATTCCTTGGTTCAAATACGGGTGAAAGCTGACAAGGGGCCCATGCT
GCATACACAGTGTACGCAAAGTAGGACCATCAATCTGTGCTGTTAGATTTTTCAAAAGCAACCAACTGGA
GCCCGCAGTGGTGTTACCACCTGTCGCATTAGTGTTTGTGGTTTGAACACCGCCACTTCGAGGCTGTAAT
GCTCCATTCGCACCTCCGGTAATAGTTGTTGGCGTTGACGCATTACTATTTGCAGATTTATTTGAATTGG
CAGTCAATCCTGGCGGGGGACCTCGAGACGATGATTTATTTAGCGGGCTTGTTGCAAGCTCCGAAGTGGC
GGTACATTGTTGACTATTGTCAGATGCACTGTGACTCGGATAATTTTGGTTTGGATTAAAACTTGCTGTA
GACGACGATAAACTTAGTGGCGGTAAATCAGTCGGTGAATTTTTACCGGTATTGGCAAATATGTCAGCAT
CTTTTGGCGTCGAATTAATAGACAATGGAGATCTAGCAACGCTTCCTGGTGTAATGCTGGGATCATCTTC
TATGCTTTTGATCTGTGAACCCTTCCATGGCTTGCCTGGCTCAAACTCTTGGACCAGATCAGTGTAAGCA
GTTGCTGCTGAAGTTGGCTGAGCAACAGATGCGTCTTTGCCTGCAGGAGCGTAATCTGGAACATCGTATG
GGTAAGCCATCAAGCTTGGAGGAGATCCACCGTTTGCAGCTTTCCATTGAGCTTGTTTCTCAGCGCGACG
CTCACGTCGTCGTGTTTGTGCGTCCATGTTGGGTACCCCGATCCGGGGTCTCTGGATTAGACGACTGCTG
GCTGATGGAGCGGCTTTGTGTCGGGAGGAGTATCCACACAGCACAAGAACTCAAACGGTAGTGATATGAA
AACTGGTCCCGCAGCCCGTTTTATAAAGCCCGCTTAGCGCTAAAACCTTATCAGCCGCAATGCTCTCCGC
TCTCAAGTCGCGTTCAAAACTTTTACCATATATGGGTATGAATTGTTCGCCGATTGGGTTTTCATTTACG
GAGAATTTCCTCCGCAACTGGGTGTTCGTGCTTGTGTGTGTCTTGTATATCGCCATGAAGAGTGTACTTC
CATGGGTCCTATCAGTTGCGGCATGTGATTCAATTTGGGGGTTACTCATATTCGATACTTCAGCTGGTTA
TCTTTATGCTGTGATGGTCACGGTGCTTTTACACATTTTTTCCCCAACTACTCATTGTATGCCAAAACAT
ACATATGTACATGTGTTTATAGTGGGTTTATTAGTAATGTCCAGCGATATTAAAACATTACAGTTAAATA
ATATTCATATTAGCTTACGTTTACTGCTATCTGCACTTCAAATTGGTTATTCCAGGGACATTTTGTGCAA
CACACATCTTCTAGTAGGGCATTCACTAGTCGTAGAAAACACACCTAACTTAAGCCGGTTTTAACAATAA
CGGCGAAACAGCTGCCAGACGAGAGAAAAGTACACAGCAAGAAGCATTTCTATAATGATGCCGTCCTAAA
TATGCAGCATTTTTGCTCAAATTGATCATTTCGTTGCATCGCTCAGGTGGTATAGTATTTGGCTATTGAA
TGTGATTGCTATCTTAATAGTTTTGAATAGTAATAGTGCAAATATTCATTCATAAAAAATAGGTAATCGA
TTTTTTCAGTGCAGTCTATGCGTTTGCGCAACAGAGACGAAGAGAGAGACGCCTCACACACAAGCACATG
CGGTCTAAGCTGCTCTCCCTCTTTTTCTCTCTCTCTCTGGCTTGCGGCAGTTTTCCAGAGGCTGTGACTC
AGTAAGCATTTCTTGTTGTTACCCTAACGATAAGCGTCCGATTCCTAATTCTCTTTCAAATAATTTGTTT
TATTTTTTTTTTTGTGTGTTTTGAAGTCAAACAGCTTCATAAACAATATTAAATATCGCAATTGTTATTG
CAAATGCATTCGTATCAGGCGCCTTGATGTTTTTCGCCAAAACTTCGTCTGCTCTTTGTCAGCGTAATTG
CGTTTGCCGGTCGTGCCGTCTTGCTCGCACGCGGCTTGCAAACAAAAAGTGAAAGAGGGAAAGCCACCTG
TGTTGTTGCTTTTGTTGCTATCGTTGGCTGCACACACATGGCAATAAGTAACCATATTGTAGACTTATTT
ATTTTAGCGTTTTCGTTGACTAATCTTTGTTTAAATAATTGCCTATTTCGAGCCAAAATGACGCATAAAA
GGAAACGGCAACATGCGGTGCGTTGAGCATGCGTAAGCGAGATGGCGCTAGAGAGAGCGCAGCATAAAAA
GAAAAAAACAACCGGCGAGTGGCGAGACACGAATAATACACACACGCACACATGGTCAAAGGAGTGGCTC
CAACGTCGGTGACGTCGCGCCCAGCCACAGACCCCGCCACGCCCC
